>Addgene plasmid #32389 | pGL3-p107 1* | addgene partial sequence | sequence record 37800 | LucNrev 5'-CCTTATGCAGTTGCTCTCC-3'
GGCCTTTCTTTATGTTTTTGGCGTCTTCCATGGTGGCTTTACCAACAGTACCGGAATGCCAAGCTTATCC
CCCTCCGGCCCGACGGGCGGCGCGACCGGCTTCGGGGTTTTCTTTTCCCTCCCGGCGAGCTACCCACAAC
CCCCCGCGACAAAGCGTTTGAAAATCGCCTTCTTGAGCTCGCCTTCCCTTCATCGTCTGCCTCCGCTTTT
CTTCTCAAAAAGTCCCTTTCTCCTCTGGAGCCCGCAGCAGCCCGTCTCCCGGAATGGGATAAGAAGATGG
ACCTCGGACTCTAACGGAGATCTAGCTCGGGCCCTGGGTGGGCAGCTGCGGGGCTCCGGGCCGCGGGGAC
GGACGTGAGAGAGCGGGGCGGAAGGATCCGAGCCGGTGCTGAGGCTGCCGGGACTGTAGCTCGCGCCCCG
CGCTCTCCACCGCGGGTTCCCTGGTGTGGGTGACTTGGGACTGCGAGTCCGTTCACGCTAGTGGGAAGCC
TTCTCCATGACACTGTCCTGTGGACCCTAGGTTTGTCAGCTCCCCGGCGCGCCTCCAGCCCGCTCTCACT
GAGCTTTGACCCTCGATGGAGGTGGAGGCGGGAGCTGCCGAAAGTGGCTTCTTCACGTAGAAGCGCCACG
TCAGAGACTCCCAAATCTCGCCAGAAAGGGATGCAGGGACAAGGGTTTGGGGTGACGGGTCTCAGCCTCA
CTCCCAGGATTCTGGAAACTGTCCCAGTAAATAGTCGTTTCAGGAATAGAGATGGTCCTCGCGCTTACCT
GAAAGGTGTTTTTAAAACCTAAACTAGAACCTGATCGTTTTCACTCAGAATCCTGCACGAGATCATTTTT
TGTCTTTAAAATACAGAAAAATAATAGCATTCAGATGCACCAGGTAACTCGTAACCTTGG
