[The description below was written by a language model from this plasmid's Addgene catalogue record.]
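Description:
pGL3-p107 1* is a mammalian luciferase reporter plasmid built on the promoterless pGL3-basic backbone (4818 bp without insert). It is propagated in bacteria as a high-copy plasmid under ampicillin selection. The pGL3-basic vector carries a firefly luciferase coding sequence with no eukaryotic promoter or enhancer of its own, so reporter output in transfected cells depends on the regulatory DNA cloned upstream of the luciferase gene.

The insert is a roughly 900 bp fragment of the mouse p107 (Rbl1) promoter, placed so that it drives the backbone's luciferase gene. This version carries a mutation in the first of the promoter's E2F binding sites, a three-base substitution changing GCG to AAA, which is intended to disrupt E2F recognition at that position; the "1*" in the name refers to this mutated first site. The fragment was introduced by restriction enzyme cloning, but the record does not state which sites were used or whether they were retained.

According to the associated publication title, the p107 promoter contains tandem E2F binding sites that control expression of this cell cycle regulator. The construct is therefore suited to transient transfection reporter assays in mammalian cells that measure how loss of the first E2F site alters p107 promoter activity, presumably by comparison with a wild-type promoter reporter or with variants mutated at the other site, although such companion constructs are not described in this record. No mammalian selection marker is recorded, and no feature table was supplied, so the element positions cannot be confirmed here.
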