Addgene plasmid #32389: pGL3-p107 1*
Depositing lab: Julien Sage. Depositing organization: Stanford University. Publication: Tandem E2F binding sites in the promoter of the p107 cell cycle regulator control p107 expression and its cellular functions. Burkhart DL, Wirt SE, Zmoos AF, Kareta MS, Sage J. PLoS Genet. 2010 Jun 24;6(6):e1001003. 10.1371/journal.pgen.1001003 PubMed 20585628.
Backbone
  Vector backbone: pGL3-basic
  Backbone manufacturer: Promega
  Backbone size w/o insert (bp): 4818
  Vector type: Mammalian Expression, Luciferase
Growth in bacteria
  Bacterial resistance: Ampicillin, 100 μg/mL
  Growth temperature: 37°C
  Growth strain: DH5alpha
  Copy number: High Copy
Gene/Insert
  Gene/Insert name: p107 promoter
  Species: M. musculus (mouse)
  Insert size (bp): 900
  Mutation: 1st E2F binding site mutation: GCG-->AAA
  Entrez Gene: Rbl1 (a.k.a. PRB1, p107)
  Tag / fusion protein: Luciferase (C terminal on backbone)
  Cloning method: Restriction Enzyme; 5′ cloning site None (unknown if destroyed); 3′ cloning site None (unknown if destroyed)
  Sequencing primers: 5′ RVprimer3; 3′ Luc_N_Rev
Terms and licenses: Academic/Nonprofit Terms; Industry Terms: Not Available to Industry
How to cite: pGL3-p107 1* was a gift from Julien Sage (Addgene plasmid # 32389 ; http://n2t.net/addgene:32389 ; RRID:Addgene_32389)
